>Addgene plasmid #115363 | pCIneo-NHA-LacZ | addgene full sequence | sequence record 223064 | Addgene NGS Result
TTGAGATCCTTTTTTTCTGCGCGTAATCTGCTGCTTGCAAACAAAAAAACCACCGCTACCAGCGGTGGTT
TGTTTGCCGGATCAAGAGCTACCAACTCTTTTTCCGAAGGTAACTGGCTTCAGCAGAGCGCAGATACCAA
ATACTGTTCTTCTAGTGTAGCCGTAGTTAGGCCACCACTTCAAGAACTCTGTAGCACCGCCTACATACCT
CGCTCTGCTAATCCTGTTACCAGTGGCTGCTGCCAGTGGCGATAAGTCGTGTCTTACCGGGTTGGACTCA
AGACGATAGTTACCGGATAAGGCGCAGCGGTCGGGCTGAACGGGGGGTTCGTGCACACAGCCCAGCTTGG
AGCGAACGACCTACACCGAACTGAGATACCTACAGCGTGAGCTATGAGAAAGCGCCACGCTTCCCGAAGG
GAGAAAGGCGGACAGGTATCCGGTAAGCGGCAGGGTCGGAACAGGAGAGCGCACGAGGGAGCTTCCAGGG
GGAAACGCCTGGTATCTTTATAGTCCTGTCGGGTTTCGCCACCTCTGACTTGAGCGTCGATTTTTGTGAT
GCTCGTCAGGGGGGCGGAGCCTATGGAAAAACGCCAGCAACGCGGCCTTTTTACGGTTCCTGGCCTTTTG
CTGGCCTTTTGCTCACATGGCTCGACAGATCTTCAATATTGGCCATTAGCCATATTATTCATTGGTTATA
TAGCATAAATCAATATTGGCTATTGGCCATTGCATACGTTGTATCTATATCATAATATGTACATTTATAT
TGGCTCATGTCCAATATGACCGCCATGTTGGCATTGATTATTGACTAGTTATTAATAGTAATCAATTACG
GGGTCATTAGTTCATAGCCCATATATGGAGTTCCGCGTTACATAACTTACGGTAAATGGCCCGCCTGGCT
GACCGCCCAACGACCCCCGCCCATTGACGTCAATAATGACGTATGTTCCCATAGTAACGCCAATAGGGAC
TTTCCATTGACGTCAATGGGTGGAGTATTTACGGTAAACTGCCCACTTGGCAGTACATCAAGTGTATCAT
ATGCCAAGTCCGCCCCCTATTGACGTCAATGACGGTAAATGGCCCGCCTGGCATTATGCCCAGTACATGA
CCTTACGGGACTTTCCTACTTGGCAGTACATCTACGTATTAGTCATCGCTATTACCATGGTGATGCGGTT
TTGGCAGTACACCAATGGGCGTGGATAGCGGTTTGACTCACGGGGATTTCCAAGTCTCCACCCCATTGAC
GTCAATGGGAGTTTGTTTTGGCACCAAAATCAACGGGACTTTCCAAAATGTCGTAACAACTGCGATCGCC
CGCCCCGTTGACGCAAATGGGCGGTAGGCGTGTACGGTGGGAGGTCTATATAAGCAGAGCTCGTTTAGTG
AACCGTCAGATCACTAGAAGCTTTATTGCGGTAGTTTATCACAGTTAAATTGCTAACGCAGTCAGTGCTT
CTGACACAACAGTCTCGAACTTAAGCTGCAGTGACTCTCTTAAGGTAGCCTTGCAGAAGTTGGTCGTGAG
GCACTGGGCAGGTAAGTATCAAGGTTACAAGACAGGTTTAAGGAGACCAATAGAAACTGGGCTTGTCGAG
ACAGAGAAGACTCTTGCGTTTCTGATAGGCACCTATTGGTCTTACTGACATCCACTTTGCCTTTCTCTCC
ACAGGTGTCCACTCCCAGTTCAATTACAGCTCTTAAGGCTAGAGTACTTAATACGACTCACTATAGGCTA
GCCACCATGGACGCACAAACACGACGACGTGAGCGTCGCGCTGAGAAACAAGCTCAATGGAAAGCTGCAA
ACCCACCGCTCGAGGCTGCCCAAGCTTACACCATGGCCTACCCATATGATGTTCCAGATTACGCTTCACT
CGACGCGGATCCCGTCGTTTTACAACGTCGTGACTGGGAAAACCCTGGCGTTACCCAACTTAATCGCCTT
GCAGCACATCCCCCTTTCGCCAGCTGGCGTAATAGCGAAGAGGCCCGCACCGATCGCCCTTCCCAACAGT
TGCGCAGCCTGAATGGCGAATGGCGCTTTGCCTGGTTTCCGGCACCAGAAGCGGTGCCGGAAAGCTGGCT
GGAGTGCGATCTTCCTGAGGCCGATACTGTCGTCGTCCCCTCAAACTGGCAGATGCACGGTTACGATGCG
CCCATCTACACCAACGTGACCTATCCCATTACGGTCAATCCGCCGTTTGTTCCCACGGAGAATCCGACGG
GTTGTTACTCGCTCACATTTAATGTTGATGAAAGCTGGCTACAGGAAGGCCAGACGCGAATTATTTTTGA
TGGCGTTAACTCGGCGTTTCATCTGTGGTGCAACGGGCGCTGGGTCGGTTACGGCCAGGACAGTCGTTTG
CCGTCTGAATTTGACCTGAGCGCATTTTTACGCGCCGGAGAAAACCGCCTCGCGGTGATGGTGCTGCGCT
GGAGTGACGGCAGTTATCTGGAAGATCAGGATATGTGGCGGATGAGCGGCATTTTCCGTGACGTCTCGTT
GCTGCATAAACCGACTACACAAATCAGCGATTTCCATGTTGCCACTCGCTTTAATGATGATTTCAGCCGC
GCTGTACTGGAGGCTGAAGTTCAGATGTGCGGCGAGTTGCGTGACTACCTACGGGTAACAGTTTCTTTAT
GGCAGGGTGAAACGCAGGTCGCCAGCGGCACCGCGCCTTTCGGCGGTGAAATTATCGATGAGCGTGGTGG
TTATGCCGATCGCGTCACACTACGTCTGAACGTCGAAAACCCGAAACTGTGGAGCGCCGAAATCCCGAAT
CTCTATCGTGCGGTGGTTGAACTGCACACCGCCGACGGCACGCTGATTGAAGCAGAAGCCTGCGATGTCG
GTTTCCGCGAGGTGCGGATTGAAAATGGTCTGCTGCTGCTGAACGGCAAGCCGTTGCTGATTCGAGGCGT
TAACCGTCACGAGCATCATCCTCTGCATGGTCAGGTCATGGATGAGCAGACGATGGTGCAGGATATCCTG
CTGATGAAGCAGAACAACTTTAACGCCGTGCGCTGTTCGCATTATCCGAACCATCCGCTGTGGTACACGC
TGTGCGACCGCTACGGCCTGTATGTGGTGGATGAAGCCAATATTGAAACCCACGGCATGGTGCCAATGAA
TCGTCTGACCGATGATCCGCGCTGGCTACCGGCGATGAGCGAACGCGTAACGCGAATGGTGCAGCGCGAT
CGTAATCACCCGAGTGTGATCATCTGGTCGCTGGGGAATGAATCAGGCCACGGCGCTAATCACGACGCGC
TGTATCGCTGGATCAAATCTGTCGATCCTTCCCGCCCGGTGCAGTATGAAGGCGGCGGAGCCGACACCAC
GGCCACCGATATTATTTGCCCGATGTACGCGCGCGTGGATGAAGACCAGCCCTTCCCGGCTGTGCCGAAA
TGGTCCATCAAAAAATGGCTTTCGCTACCTGGAGAGACGCGCCCGCTGATCCTTTGCGAATACGCCCACG
CGATGGGTAACAGTCTTGGCGGTTTCGCTAAATACTGGCAGGCGTTTCGTCAGTATCCCCGTTTACAGGG
CGGCTTCGTCTGGGACTGGGTGGATCAGTCGCTGATTAAATATGATGAAAACGGCAACCCGTGGTCGGCT
TACGGCGGTGATTTTGGCGATACGCCGAACGATCGCCAGTTCTGTATGAACGGTCTGGTCTTTGCCGACC
GCACGCCGCATCCAGCGCTGACGGAAGCAAAACACCAGCAGCAGTTTTTCCAGTTCCGTTTATCCGGGCA
AACCATCGAAGTGACCAGCGAATACCTGTTCCGTCATAGCGATAACGAGCTCCTGCACTGGATGGTGGCG
CTGGATGGTAAGCCGCTGGCAAGCGGTGAAGTGCCTCTGGATGTCGCTCCACAAGGTAAACAGTTGATTG
AACTGCCTGAACTACCGCAGCCGGAGAGCGCCGGGCAACTCTGGCTCACAGTACGCGTAGTGCAACCGAA
CGCGACCGCATGGTCAGAAGCCGGGCACATCAGCGCCTGGCAGCAGTGGCGTCTGGCGGAAAACCTCAGT
GTGACGCTCCCCGCCGCGTCCCACGCCATCCCGCATCTGACCACCAGCGAAATGGATTTTTGCATCGAGC
TGGGTAATAAGCGTTGGCAATTTAACCGCCAGTCAGGCTTTCTTTCACAGATGTGGATTGGCGATAAAAA
ACAACTGCTGACGCCGCTGCGCGATCAGTTCACCCGTGCACCGCTGGATAACGACATTGGCGTAAGTGAA
GCGACCCGCATTGACCCTAACGCCTGGGTCGAACGCTGGAAGGCGGCGGGCCATTACCAGGCCGAAGCAG
CGTTGTTGCAGTGCACGGCAGATACACTTGCTGATGCGGTGCTGATTACGACCGCTCACGCGTGGCAGCA
TCAGGGGAAAACCTTATTTATCAGCCGGAAAACCTACCGGATTGATGGTAGTGGTCAAATGGCGATTACC
GTTGATGTTGAAGTGGCGAGCGATACACCGCATCCGGCGCGGATTGGCCTGAACTGCCAGCTGGCGCAGG
TAGCAGAGCGGGTAAACTGGCTCGGATTAGGGCCGCAAGAAAACTATCCCGACCGCCTTACTGCCGCCTG
TTTTGACCGCTGGGATCTGCCATTGTCAGACATGTATACCCCGTACGTCTTCCCGAGCGAAAACGGTCTG
CGCTGCGGGACGCGCGAATTGAATTATGGCCCACACCAGTGGCGCGGCGACTTCCAGTTCAACATCAGCC
GCTACAGTCAACAGCAACTGATGGAAACCAGCCATCGCCATCTGCTGCACGCGGAAGAAGGCACATGGCT
GAATATCGACGGTTTCCATATGGGGATTGGTGGCGACGACTCCTGGAGCCCGTCAGTATCGGCGGAATTC
CAGCTGAGCGCCGGTCGCTACCATTACCAGTTGGTCTGGTGTCAAAAATAATAATAACCGGGCAGGGGGG
ATCCGCGTCGAGCATGCATCTAGAGTCGACCCGGGCGGCCGCTTCCCTTTAGTGAGGGTTAATGCTTCGA
GCAGACATGATAAGATACATTGATGAGTTTGGACAAACCACAACTAGAATGCAGTGAAAAAAATGCTTTA
TTTGTGAAATTTGTGATGCTATTGCTTTATTTGTAACCATTATAAGCTGCAATAAACAAGTTAACAACAA
CAATTGCATTCATTTTATGTTTCAGGTTCAGGGGGAGATGTGGGAGGTTTTTTAAAGCAAGTAAAACCTC
TACAAATGTGGTAAAATCCGATAAGGATCGATCCGGGCTGGCGTAATAGCGAAGAGGCCCGCACCGATCG
CCCTTCCCAACAGTTGCGCAGCCTGAATGGCGAATGG
[124 nt withheld, positions 5358-5481]
C
[91 nt withheld, positions 5483-5573]
A
[49 nt withheld, positions 5575-5623]
CCTTTGACGTTGGAGTCCACGTTCTTT
[37 nt withheld, positions 5651-5687]
ACCCTATCTCGGTCTATTCTTTTGATTTATAAGGGATTTTGCCGATTTCGGCCTATTGGTTAAAAAATGA
GCTGATTTAACAAAAATTTAACGCGAATTTTAACAAAATATTAACGCTTACAATTTCCTGATGCGGTATT
TTCTCCTTACGCATCTGTGCGGTATTTCACACCGCATACGCGGATCTGCGCAGCACCATGGCCTGAAATA
ACCTCTGAAAGAGGAACTTGGTTAGGTACCTTCTGAGGCGGAAAGAACCAGCTGTGGAATGTGTGTCAGT
TAGGGTGTGGAAAGTCCCCAGGCTCCCCAGCAGGCAGAAGTATGCAAAGCATGCATCTCAATTAGTCAGC
AACCAGGTGTGGAAAGTCCCCAGGCTCCCCAGCAGGCAGAAGTATGCAAAGCATGCATCTCAATTAGTCA
GCAACCATAGTCCCGCCCCTAACTCCGCCCATCCCGCCCCTAACTCCGCCCAGTTCCGCCCATTCTCCGC
CCCATGGCTGACTAATTTTTTTTATTTATGCAGAGGCCGAGGCCGCCTCGGCCTCTGAGCTATTCCAGAA
GTAGTGAGGAGGCTTTTTTGGAGGCCTAGGCTTTTGCAAAAAGCTTGATTCTTCTGACACAACAGTCTCG
AACTTAAGGCTAGAGCCACCATGATTGAACAAGATGGATTGCACGCAGGTTCTCCGGCCGCTTGGGTGGA
GAGGCTATTCGGCTATGACTGGGCACAACAGACAATCGGCTGCTCTGATGCCGCCGTGTTCCGGCTGTCA
GCGCAGGGGCGCCCGGTTCTTTTTGTCAAGACCGACCTGTCCGGTGCCCTGAATGAACTGCAGGACGAGG
CAGCGCGGCTATCGTGGCTGGCCACGACGGGCGTTCCTTGCGCAGCTGTGCTCGACGTTGTCACTGAAGC
GGGAAGGGACTGGCTGCTATTGGGCGAAGTGCCGGGGCAGGATCTCCTGTCATCTCACCTTGCTCCTGCC
GAGAAAGTATCCATCATGGCTGATGCAATGCGGCGGCTGCATACGCTTGATCCGGCTACCTGCCCATTCG
ACCACCAAGCGAAACATCGCATCGAGCGAGCACGTACTCGGATGGAAGCCGGTCTTGTCGATCAGGATGA
TCTGGACGAAGAGCATCAGGGGCTCGCGCCAGCCGAACTGTTCGCCAGGCTCAAGGCGCGCATGCCCGAC
GGCGAGGATCTCGTCGTGACCCATGGCGATGCCTGCTTGCCGAATATCATGGTGGAAAATGGCCGCTTTT
CTGGATTCATCGACTGTGGCCGGCTGGGTGTGGCGGACCGCTATCAGGACATAGCGTTGGCTACCCGTGA
TATTGCTGAAGAGCTTGGCGGCGAATGGGCTGACCGCTTCCTCGTGCTTTACGGTATCGCCGCTCCCGAT
TCGCAGCGCATCGCCTTCTATCGCCTTCTTGACGAGTTCTTCTGAGCGGGACTCTGGGGTTCGAAATGAC
CGACCAAGCGACGCCCAACCTGCCATCACGATGGCCGCAATAAAATATCTTTATTTTCATTACATCTGTG
TGTTGGTTTTTTGTGTGAATCGATAGCGATAAGGATCCGCGTATGGTGCACTCTCAGTACAATCTGCTCT
GATGCCGCATAGTTAAGCCAGCCCCGACACCCGCCAACACCCGCTGACGCGCCCTGACGGGCTTGTCTGC
TCCCGGCATCCGCTTACAGACAAGCTGTGACCGTCTCCGGGAGCTGCATGTGTCAGAGGTTTTCACCGTC
ATCACCGAAACGCGCGAGACGAAAGGGCCTCGTGATACGCCTATTTTTATAGGTTAATGTCATGATAATA
ATGGTTTCTTAGACGTCAGGTGGCACTTTTCGGGGAAATGTGCGCGGAACCCCTATTTGTTTATTTTTCT
AAATACATTCAAATATGTATCCGCTCATGAGACAATAACCCTGATAAATGCTTCAATAATATTGAAAAAG
GAAGAGTATGAGTATTCAACATTTCCGTGTCGCCCTTATTCCCTTTTTTGCGGCATTTTGCCTTCCTGTT
TTTGCTCACCCAGAAACGCTGGTGAAAGTAAAAGATGCTGAAGATCAGTTGGGTGCACGAGTGGGTTACA
TCGAACTGGATCTCAACAGCGGTAAGATCCTTGAGAGTTTTCGCCCCGAAGAACGTTTTCCAATGATGAG
CACTTTTAAAGTTCTGCTATGTGGCGCGGTATTATCCCGTATTGACGCCGGGCAAGAGCAACTCGGTCGC
CGCATACACTATTCTCAGAATGACTTGGTTGAGTACTCACCAGTCACAGAAAAGCATCTTACGGATGGCA
TGACAGTAAGAGAATTATGCAGTGCTGCCATAACCATGAGTGATAACACTGCGGCCAACTTACTTCTGAC
AACGATCGGAGGACCGAAGGAGCTAACCGCTTTTTTGCACAACATGGGGGATCATGTAACTCGCCTTGAT
CGTTGGGAACCGGAGCTGAATGAAGCCATACCAAACGACGAGCGTGACACCACGATGCCTGTAGCAATGG
CAACAACGTTGCGCAAACTATTAACTGGCGAACTACTTACTCTAGCTTCCCGGCAACAATTAATAGACTG
GATGGAGGCGGATAAAGTTGCAGGACCACTTCTGCGCTCGGCCCTTCCGGCTGGCTGGTTTATTGCTGAT
AAATCTGGAGCCGGTGAGCGTGGGTCTCGCGGTATCATTGCAGCACTGGGGCCAGATGGTAAGCCCTCCC
GTATCGTAGTTATCTACACGACGGGGAGTCAGGCAACTATGGATGAACGAAATAGACAGATCGCTGAGAT
AGGTGCCTCACTGATTAAGCATTGGTAACTGTCAGACCAAGTTTACTCATATATACTTTAGATTGATTTA
AAACTTCATTTTTAATTTAAAAGGATCTAGGTGAAGATCCTTTTTGATAATCTCATGACCAAAATCCCTT
AACGTGAGTTTTCGTTCCACTGAGCGTCAGACCCCGTAGAAAAGATCAAAGGATCTTC
Features (pLannotate 1.2.2; 21 found; start..end, strand, type, name):
      1..589     +  rep_origin     ori: high-copy-number ColE1/pMB1/pBR322/pUC origin of replication
    802..1179    +  enhancer       CMV enhancer: human cytomegalovirus immediate early enhancer
   1180..1391    +  promoter       CMV promoter: human cytomegalovirus (CMV) immediate early promoter
   1552..1684    +  intron         chimeric intron: chimera between introns from human β-globin and immunoglobulin heavy chain genes
   1729..1747    +  promoter       T7 promoter: promoter for bacteriophage T7 RNA polymerase
   1757..1831    +  CDS            N (fragment): REGN_LAMBD - Experimental evidence at protein level: Swiss-Prot protein existence level 1. Plays a role as a transcriptional antitermination factor that allows the virus to initiate its lytic phase. Activates expression of the delayed viral early genes by modifying host RNA polymerase (RNAP) into a form that is resistant to termination signals. This antitermination function requires the host NusA protein which serves to stabilize the interaction between antitermination protein N and host RNA polymerase. From Escherichia phage lambda (Bacteriophage lambda).
   1859..1886    +  CDS            3xHA (fragment): three tandem HA epitope tags
   1904..4951    +  CDS            lacZ: β-galactosidase; lacZ
   5016..5033    -  promoter       T3 promoter (fragment): promoter for bacteriophage T3 RNA polymerase
   5051..5172    -  polyA_signal   SV40 poly(A) signal: SV40 polyadenylation signal
   5195..5263    -  CDS            large T antigen (fragment): large T antigen from SV40 (simian virus 40)
   5287..5354    +  CDS            lacZα (fragment): LacZα fragment of β-galactosidase; lacZ fragment
   5358..5786    +  rep_origin     f1 ori (sequence partly withheld): f1 bacteriophage origin of replication; arrow indicates direction of (+) strand synthesis
   5814..5865    -  misc_feature   bom (fragment): basis of mobility region from pBR322
   5930..6287    +  promoter       SV40 promoter: SV40 enhancer and early promoter
   6338..7129    +  CDS            neo: KKA2_KLEPN - Also known as kan, nptII. Experimental evidence at protein level: Swiss-Prot protein existence level 1. Resistance to kanamycin, neomycin, paromomycin, ribostamycin, butirosin and gentamicin B. From Klebsiella pneumoniae.
   7196..7244    +  polyA_signal   poly(A) signal: synthetic polyadenylation signal
   7264..7318    -  misc_feature   bom (fragment): basis of mobility region from pBR322
   7420..7455    -  CDS            rop (fragment): Rop protein, which maintains plasmids at low copy number; rop
   7550..7654    +  promoter       AmpR promoter: bla
   7655..8515    +  CDS            AmpR: β-lactamase; bla; confers resistance to ampicillin, carbenicillin, and related antibiotics
