[The description below was written by a language model from this plasmid's Addgene catalogue record and pLannotate feature annotations shown in this document.]
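Description:
pCIneo-NHA-LacZ is a mammalian expression plasmid built on the Promega pCIneo backbone, with a sequenced length of about 8.7 kb, that produces E. coli β-galactosidase carrying an N-terminal "NHA" tag. It is propagated in bacteria as a high-copy plasmid through a ColE1/pUC-type origin and selected with ampicillin (β-lactamase under its own promoter). An f1 origin is also present and allows single-stranded DNA production. For mammalian cells, a separate cassette places the neomycin phosphotransferase gene under the SV40 enhancer/early promoter with a synthetic poly(A) signal, which allows G418 selection of stable transfectants.

The expression unit consists of the human CMV immediate-early enhancer and promoter, followed by the chimeric β-globin/immunoglobulin intron that is characteristic of pCI vectors and improves transcript processing and expression. A T7 promoter comes next, then the open reading frame, and the unit ends with an SV40 polyadenylation signal. The coding region begins with a short fragment of the bacteriophage lambda N antitermination protein, the arginine-rich N peptide that binds boxB RNA hairpins. This is followed by an HA epitope (annotated as a fragment of a 3xHA element) and then full-length lacZ, cloned between XhoI and XbaI sites. A T3 promoter lies downstream of the insert.

The N peptide allows the fusion protein to be tethered to reporter mRNAs bearing boxB sites, and the HA tag permits detection. The associated publication concerns tethering of human Argonaute proteins to mRNA, so this LacZ fusion most plausibly serves as an unrelated-protein control in such tethering assays, although the record itself states only that the plasmid expresses NHA-tagged LacZ.
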