Addgene plasmid #115363: pCIneo-NHA-LacZ
Purpose: Expression vector to produce NHA-tagged LacZ protein
Depositing lab: Witold Filipowicz & Ramesh Pillai. Depositing organization: Friedrich Miescher Institute for Biomedical Research. Publication: Tethering of human Ago proteins to mRNA mimics the miRNA-mediated repression of protein synthesis. Pillai RS, Artus CG, Filipowicz W. RNA. 2004 Oct . 10(10):1518-25. 10.1261/rna.7131604 PubMed 15337849.
Backbone
  Vector backbone: pCIneo
  Backbone manufacturer: Promega
  Backbone size w/o insert (bp): 5472
  Vector type: Mammalian Expression
Growth in bacteria
  Bacterial resistance: Ampicillin, 100 μg/mL
  Growth temperature: 37°C
  Growth strain: DH5alpha
  Copy number: High Copy
Gene/Insert
  Gene/Insert name: lacZ beta-D-galactosidase
  Promoter: CMV
  Tag / fusion protein: N peptide and HA (N terminal on insert)
  Cloning method: Restriction Enzyme; 5′ cloning site Xho1 (not destroyed); 3′ cloning site Xba1 (not destroyed)
  Sequencing primers: 5′ T3; 3′ T7
Terms and licenses: Academic/Nonprofit Terms; Industry Terms: Not Available to Industry
Depositor comments: clone number 103. N-peptide = MDAQTRRRERRAEKQAQWKAAN
How to cite: pCIneo-NHA-LacZ was a gift from Witold Filipowicz & Ramesh Pillai (Addgene plasmid # 115363 ; http://n2t.net/addgene:115363 ; RRID:Addgene_115363)
